Addgene plasmid #82121: pDONR223_FGFR3_WT
Purpose: Gateway Donor vector containing FGFR3 , part of the Target Accelerator Plasmid Collection.
Depositing lab: Jesse Boehm & William Hahn & David Root. Depositing organization: Broad Institute. Publication: Systematic Functional Interrogation of Rare Cancer Variants Identifies Oncogenic Alleles. Kim E, Ilic N, Shrestha Y, Zou L, Kamburov A, Zhu C, Yang X, Lubonja R, Tran N, Nguyen C, Lawrence MS, Piccioni F, Bagul M, Doench JG, Chouinard CR, Wu X, Hogstrom L, Natoli T, Tamayo P, Horn H, Corsello SM, Lage K, Root DE, Subramanian A, Golub TR, Getz G, Boehm JS, Hahn WC. Cancer Discov. 2016 Jul;6(7):714-26. doi: 10.1158/2159-8290.CD-16-0160. Epub 2016 May 4. PubMed 27147599.
Backbone
  Vector backbone: pDONR223
  Backbone manufacturer: Invitrogen
  Backbone size w/o insert (bp): 2790
  Vector type: Gateway Entry vector
Growth in bacteria
  Bacterial resistance: Spectinomycin, 50 μg/mL
  Growth temperature: 37°C
  Growth strain: DH5alpha
  Copy number: High Copy
Gene/Insert
  Gene/Insert name: FGFR3 (alt name: NM_000142.4)
  Species: H. sapiens (human)
  Mutation: WT
  Entrez Gene: FGFR3 (a.k.a. ACH, CD333, CEK2, HSFGFR3EX, JTK4)
  Promoter: None
  Cloning method: Gateway Cloning
  Sequencing primers: 5′ M13pUC-fwd; 3′ M13-Rev
Terms and licenses: Academic/Nonprofit Terms; Industry Terms: Not Available to Industry
Depositor comments: Closed state: stop codon immediately follows insert Supporting reference: Systematic morphological profiling of human gene and allele function via Cell Painting. Rohban MH, et al. Elife. 2017, Mar 18;6. pii: e24060. PubMed PMID 28315521
How to cite: pDONR223_FGFR3_WT was a gift from Jesse Boehm & William Hahn & David Root (Addgene plasmid # 82121 ; http://n2t.net/addgene:82121 ; RRID:Addgene_82121)
