[The description below was written by a language model from this plasmid's Addgene catalogue record and pLannotate feature annotations shown in this document.]
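Description:
pDONR223_FGFR3_WT is a Gateway entry clone built on the Invitrogen pDONR223 backbone and carrying the wild-type open reading frame of human FGFR3, the fibroblast growth factor receptor tyrosine kinase involved in regulating cell proliferation, differentiation and skeletal development. The sequenced plasmid is about 5.2 kb. It replicates in E. coli from a high-copy ColE1/pUC-type origin and is selected with spectinomycin through the aadA (SmR) aminoglycoside adenylyltransferase gene. Short Pc integron promoter and gentamicin-resistance fragments lie just upstream of aadA, apparently remnants of the resistance cassette's source. The rrnB T1 and T2 terminators upstream of the cloning region insulate the insert from read-through transcription. Small lacI and lacZα fragments are also annotated there.

The FGFR3 coding sequence, roughly 2.4 kb, is flanked on both sides by attL recombination sites. The automated annotation labels both as an attL3 variant, and the record does not otherwise specify which attL sites they are. These sites allow the ORF to be moved by an LR Clonase reaction into any compatible Gateway destination vector. The record lists no promoter for the insert, so the plasmid is a transfer and archival clone rather than an expression construct. The only nearby promoter is a T7 promoter downstream of the insert on the opposite strand. The clone is in the "closed" configuration, with a stop codon immediately after the ORF, so it yields native or N-terminally tagged protein but not C-terminal fusions.

The plasmid belongs to the Target Accelerator Plasmid Collection. There it serves as the wild-type reference against which cancer-associated variant alleles are compared in functional and morphological profiling studies.
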