Features (pLannotate 1.2.2; 12 found; start..end, strand, type, name):
    121..213     +  CDS            lacI (fragment): lac repressor; lacI; The lac repressor binds to the lac operator to inhibit transcription in E. coli. This inhibition can be relieved by adding lactose or isopropyl-β-D-thiogalactopyranoside (IPTG).
    268..295     -  terminator     rrnB T2 terminator: transcription terminator T2 from the E. coli rrnB gene
    427..470     +  terminator     rrnB T1 terminator: Escherichia coli rrnB; transcription terminator T1 from the E. coli rrnB gene
    517..553     -  CDS            lacZα (fragment): LacZα fragment of β-galactosidase; lacZ fragment
    570..665     +  protein_bind   attL3: mutant version of attL; recombination site for the Gateway® LR reaction LR Clonase™
    668..3085    +  CDS            FGFR3: FGFR3_HUMAN - Also known as JTK4. Experimental evidence at protein level: Swiss-Prot protein existence level 1. Tyrosine-protein kinase that acts as cell-surface receptor for fibroblast growth factors and plays an essential role in the regulation of cell proliferation, differentiation and apoptosis. Plays an essential role in the regulation of chondrocyte differentiation, proliferation and apoptosis, and is required for normal skeleton development. Regulates both osteogenesis and postnatal bone mineralization by osteoblasts. Promotes apoptosis in chondrocytes, but can also promote cancer cell
   3090..3185    -  protein_bind   attL3: mutant version of attL; recombination site for the Gateway® LR reaction LR Clonase™
   3204..3222    -  promoter       T7 promoter: promoter for bacteriophage T7 RNA polymerase
   3412..3435    +  promoter       Pc promoter (fragment): intI1 (promoter lies within the coding sequence); class 1 integron promoter
   3611..3667    +  CDS            GmR (fragment): gentamycin acetyltransferase; aacC1; confers resistance to gentamycin
   3674..4465    +  CDS            SmR: aminoglycoside adenylyltransferase (Murphy, 1985); aadA; confers resistance to spectinomycin and streptomycin
   4558..5146    +  rep_origin     ori: high-copy-number ColE1/pMB1/pBR322/pUC origin of replication
>Addgene plasmid #82121 | pDONR223_FGFR3_WT | addgene full sequence | sequence record 164610 | Addgene NGS Result
CTTTCCTGCGTTATCCCCTGATTCTGTGGATAACCGTATTACCGCCTTTGAGTGAGCTGATACCGCTCGC
CGCAGCCGAACGACCGAGCGCAGCGAGTCAGTGAGCGAGGAAGCGGAAGAGCGCCCAATACGCAAACCGC
CTCTCCCCGCGCGTTGGCCGATTCATTAATGCAGCTGGCACGACAGGTTTCCCGACTGGAAAGCGGGCAG
TGAGCGCAACGCAATTAATACGCGTACCGCTAGCCAGGAAGAGTTTGTAGAAACGCAAAAAGGCCATCCG
TCAGGATGGCCTTCTGCTTAGTTTGATGCCTGGCAGTTTATGGCGGGCGTCCTGCCCGCCACCCTCCGGG
CCGTTGCTTCACAACGTTCAAATCCGCTCCCGGCGGATTTGTCCTACTCAGGAGAGCGTTCACCGACAAA
CAACAGATAAAACGAAAGGCCCAGTCTTCCGACTGAGCCTTTCGTTTTATTTGATGCCTGGCAGTTCCCT
ACTCTCGCGTTAACGCTAGCATGGATGTTTTCCCAGTCACGACGTTGTAAAACGACGGCCAGTCTTAAGC
TCGGGCCCCAAATAATGATTTTATTTTGACTGATAGTGACCTGTTCGTTGCAACAAATTGATGAGCAATG
CTTTTTTATAATGCCAACTTTGTACAAAAAAGTTGGCATGGGCGCCCCTGCCTGCGCCCTCGCGCTCTGC
GTGGCCGTGGCCATCGTGGCCGGCGCCTCCTCGGAGTCCTTGGGGACGGAGCAGCGCGTCGTGGGGCGAG
CGGCAGAAGTCCCGGGCCCAGAGCCCGGCCAGCAGGAGCAGTTGGTCTTCGGCAGCGGGGATGCTGTGGA
GCTGAGCTGTCCCCCGCCCGGGGGTGGTCCCATGGGGCCCACTGTCTGGGTCAAGGATGGCACAGGGCTG
GTGCCCTCGGAGCGTGTCCTGGTGGGGCCCCAGCGGCTGCAGGTGCTGAATGCCTCCCACGAGGACTCCG
GGGCCTACAGCTGCCGGCAGCGGCTCACGCAGCGCGTACTGTGCCACTTCAGTGTGCGGGTGACAGACGC
TCCATCCTCGGGAGATGACGAAGACGGGGAGGACGAGGCTGAGGACACAGGTGTGGACACAGGGGCCCCT
TACTGGACACGGCCCGAGCGGATGGACAAGAAGCTGCTGGCCGTGCCGGCCGCCAACACCGTCCGCTTCC
GCTGCCCAGCCGCTGGCAACCCCACTCCCTCCATCTCCTGGCTGAAGAACGGCAGGGAGTTCCGCGGCGA
GCACCGCATTGGAGGCATCAAGCTGCGGCATCAGCAGTGGAGCCTGGTCATGGAAAGCGTGGTGCCCTCG
GACCGCGGCAACTACACCTGCGTCGTGGAGAACAAGTTTGGCAGCATCCGGCAGACGTACACGCTGGACG
TGCTGGAGCGCTCCCCGCACCGGCCCATCCTGCAGGCGGGGCTGCCGGCCAACCAGACGGCGGTGCTGGG
CAGCGACGTGGAGTTCCACTGCAAGGTGTACAGTGACGCACAGCCCCACATCCAGTGGCTCAAGCACGTG
GAGGTGAATGGCAGCAAGGTGGGCCCGGACGGCACACCCTACGTTACCGTGCTCAAGACGGCGGGCGCTA
ACACCACCGACAAGGAGCTAGAGGTTCTCTCCTTGCACAACGTCACCTTTGAGGACGCCGGGGAGTACAC
CTGCCTGGCGGGCAATTCTATTGGGTTTTCTCATCACTCTGCGTGGCTGGTGGTGCTGCCAGCCGAGGAG
GAGCTGGTGGAGGCTGACGAGGCGGGCAGTGTGTATGCAGGCATCCTCAGCTACGGGGTGGGCTTCTTCC
TGTTCATCCTGGTGGTGGCGGCTGTGACGCTCTGCCGCCTGCGCAGCCCCCCCAAGAAAGGCCTGGGCTC
CCCCACCGTGCACAAGATCTCCCGCTTCCCGCTCAAGCGACAGGTGTCCCTGGAGTCCAACGCGTCCATG
AGCTCCAACACACCACTGGTGCGCATCGCAAGGCTGTCCTCAGGGGAGGGCCCCACGCTGGCCAATGTCT
CCGAGCTCGAGCTGCCTGCCGACCCCAAATGGGAGCTGTCTCGGGCCCGGCTGACCCTGGGCAAGCCCCT
TGGGGAGGGCTGCTTCGGCCAGGTGGTCATGGCGGAGGCCATCGGCATTGACAAGGACCGGGCCGCCAAG
CCTGTCACCGTAGCCGTGAAGATGCTGAAAGACGATGCCACTGACAAGGACCTGTCGGACCTGGTGTCTG
AGATGGAGATGATGAAGATGATCGGGAAACACAAAAACATCATCAACCTGCTGGGCGCCTGCACGCAGGG
CGGGCCCCTGTACGTGCTGGTGGAGTACGCGGCCAAGGGTAACCTGCGGGAGTTTCTGCGGGCGCGGCGG
CCCCCGGGCCTGGACTACTCCTTCGACACCTGCAAGCCGCCCGAGGAGCAGCTCACCTTCAAGGACCTGG
TGTCCTGTGCCTACCAGGTGGCCCGGGGCATGGAGTACTTGGCCTCCCAGAAGTGCATCCACAGGGACCT
GGCTGCCCGCAATGTGCTGGTGACCGAGGACAACGTGATGAAGATCGCAGACTTCGGGCTGGCCCGGGAC
GTGCACAACCTCGACTACTACAAGAAGACAACCAACGGCCGGCTGCCCGTGAAGTGGATGGCGCCTGAGG
CCTTGTTTGACCGAGTCTACACTCACCAGAGTGACGTCTGGTCCTTTGGGGTCCTGCTCTGGGAGATCTT
CACGCTGGGGGGCTCCCCGTACCCCGGCATCCCTGTGGAGGAGCTCTTCAAGCTGCTGAAGGAGGGCCAC
CGCATGGACAAGCCCGCCAACTGCACACACGACCTGTACATGATCATGCGGGAGTGCTGGCATGCCGCGC
CCTCCCAGAGGCCCACCTTCAAGCAGCTGGTGGAGGACCTGGACCGTGTCCTTACCGTGACGTCCACCGA
CGAGTACCTGGACCTGTCGGCGCCTTTCGAGCAGTACTCCCCGGGTGGCCAGGACACCCCCAGCTCCAGC
TCCTCAGGGGACGACTCCGTGTTTGCCCACGACCTGCTGCCCCCGGCCCCACCCAGCAGTGGGGGCTCGC
GGACGTGACCAACTTTCTTGTACAAAGTTGGCATTATAAGAAAGCATTGCTTATCAATTTGTTGCAACGA
ACAGGTCACTATCAGTCAAAATAAAATCATTATTTGCCATCCAGCTGATATCCCCTATAGTGAGTCGTAT
TACATGGTCATAGCTGTTTCCTGGCAGCTCTGGCCCGTGTCTCAAAATCTCTGATGTTACATTGCACAAG
ATAAAAATATATCATCATGCCTCCTCTAGACCAGCCAGGACAGAAATGCCTCGACTTCGCTGCTACCCAA
GGTTGCCGGGTGACGCACACCGTGGAAACGGATGAAGGCACGAACCCAGTGGACATAAGCCTGTTCGGTT
CGTAAGCTGTAATGCAAGTAGCGTATGCGCTCACGCAACTGGTCCAGAACCTTGACCGAACGCAGCGGTG
GTAACGGCGCAGTGGCGGTTTTCATGGCTTGTTATGACTGTTTTTTTGGGGTACAGTCTATGCCTCGGGC
ATCCAAGCAGCAAGCGCGTTACGCCGTGGGTCGATGTTTGATGTTATGGAGCAGCAACGATGTTACGCAG
CAGGGCAGTCGCCCTAAAACAAAGTTAAACATTATGAGGGAAGCGGTGATCGCCGAAGTATCGACTCAAC
TATCAGAGGTAGTTGGCGTCATCGAGCGCCATCTCGAACCGACGTTGCTGGCCGTACATTTGTACGGCTC
CGCAGTGGATGGCGGCCTGAAGCCACACAGTGATATTGATTTGCTGGTTACGGTGACCGTAAGGCTTGAT
GAAACAACGCGGCGAGCTTTGATCAACGACCTTTTGGAAACTTCGGCTTCCCCTGGAGAGAGCGAGATTC
TCCGCGCTGTAGAAGTCACCATTGTTGTGCACGACGACATCATTCCGTGGCGTTATCCAGCTAAGCGCGA
ACTGCAATTTGGAGAATGGCAGCGCAATGACATTCTTGCAGGTATCTTCGAGCCAGCCACGATCGACATT
GATCTGGCTATCTTGCTGACAAAAGCAAGAGAACATAGCGTTGCCTTGGTAGGTCCAGCGGCGGAGGAAC
TCTTTGATCCGGTTCCTGAACAGGATCTATTTGAGGCGCTAAATGAAACCTTAACGCTATGGAACTCGCC
GCCCGACTGGGCTGGCGATGAGCGAAATGTAGTGCTTACGTTGTCCCGCATTTGGTACAGCGCAGTAACC
GGCAAAATCGCGCCGAAGGATGTCGCTGCCGACTGGGCAATGGAGCGCCTGCCGGCCCAGTATCAGCCCG
TCATACTTGAAGCTAGACAGGCTTATCTTGGACAAGAAGAAGATCGCTTGGCCTCGCGCGCAGATCAGTT
GGAAGAATTTGTCCACTACGTGAAAGGCGAGATCACCAAGGTAGTCGGCAAATAACCCTCGAGCCACCCA
TGACCAAAATCCCTTAACGTGAGTTACGCGTCGTTCCACTGAGCGTCAGACCCCGTAGAAAAGATCAAAG
GATCTTCTTGAGATCCTTTTTTTCTGCGCGTAATCTGCTGCTTGCAAACAAAAAAACCACCGCTACCAGC
GGTGGTTTGTTTGCCGGATCAAGAGCTACCAACTCTTTTTCCGAAGGTAACTGGCTTCAGCAGAGCGCAG
ATACCAAATACTGTTCTTCTAGTGTAGCCGTAGTTAGGCCACCACTTCAAGAACTCTGTAGCACCGCCTA
CATACCTCGCTCTGCTAATCCTGTTACCAGTGGCTGCTGCCAGTGGCGATAAGTCGTGTCTTACCGGGTT
GGACTCAAGACGATAGTTACCGGATAAGGCGCAGCGGTCGGGCTGAACGGGGGGTTCGTGCACACAGCCC
AGCTTGGAGCGAACGACCTACACCGAACTGAGATACCTACAGCGTGAGCTATGAGAAAGCGCCACGCTTC
CCGAAGGGAGAAAGGCGGACAGGTATCCGGTAAGCGGCAGGGTCGGAACAGGAGAGCGCACGAGGGAGCT
TCCAGGGGGAAACGCCTGGTATCTTTATAGTCCTGTCGGGTTTCGCCACCTCTGACTTGAGCGTCGATTT
TTGTGATGCTCGTCAGGGGGGCGGAGCCTATGGAAAAACGCCAGCAACGCGGCCTTTTTACGGTTCCTGG
CCTTTTGCTGGCCTTTTGCTCACATGTT
