>Addgene plasmid #82121 | pDONR223_FGFR3_WT | depositor partial sequence | sequence record 155492 | Insert sequence
ATGGGCGCCCCTGCCTGCGCCCTCGCGCTCTGCGTGGCCGTGGCCATCGTGGCCGGCGCCTCCTCGGAGT
CCTTGGGGACGGAGCAGCGCGTCGTGGGGCGAGCGGCAGAAGTCCCGGGCCCAGAGCCCGGCCAGCAGGA
GCAGTTGGTCTTCGGCAGCGGGGATGCTGTGGAGCTGAGCTGTCCCCCGCCCGGGGGTGGTCCCATGGGG
CCCACTGTCTGGGTCAAGGATGGCACAGGGCTGGTGCCCTCGGAGCGTGTCCTGGTGGGGCCCCAGCGGC
TGCAGGTGCTGAATGCCTCCCACGAGGACTCCGGGGCCTACAGCTGCCGGCAGCGGCTCACGCAGCGCGT
ACTGTGCCACTTCAGTGTGCGGGTGACAGACGCTCCATCCTCGGGAGATGACGAAGACGGGGAGGACGAG
GCTGAGGACACAGGTGTGGACACAGGGGCCCCTTACTGGACACGGCCCGAGCGGATGGACAAGAAGCTGC
TGGCCGTGCCGGCCGCCAACACCGTCCGCTTCCGCTGCCCAGCCGCTGGCAACCCCACTCCCTCCATCTC
CTGGCTGAAGAACGGCAGGGAGTTCCGCGGCGAGCACCGCATTGGAGGCATCAAGCTGCGGCATCAGCAG
TGGAGCCTGGTCATGGAAAGCGTGGTGCCCTCGGACCGCGGCAACTACACCTGCGTCGTGGAGAACAAGT
TTGGCAGCATCCGGCAGACGTACACGCTGGACGTGCTGGAGCGCTCCCCGCACCGGCCCATCCTGCAGGC
GGGGCTGCCGGCCAACCAGACGGCGGTGCTGGGCAGCGACGTGGAGTTCCACTGCAAGGTGTACAGTGAC
GCACAGCCCCACATCCAGTGGCTCAAGCACGTGGAGGTGAATGGCAGCAAGGTGGGCCCGGACGGCACAC
CCTACGTTACCGTGCTCAAGACGGCGGGCGCTAACACCACCGACAAGGAGCTAGAGGTTCTCTCCTTGCA
CAACGTCACCTTTGAGGACGCCGGGGAGTACACCTGCCTGGCGGGCAATTCTATTGGGTTTTCTCATCAC
TCTGCGTGGCTGGTGGTGCTGCCAGCCGAGGAGGAGCTGGTGGAGGCTGACGAGGCGGGCAGTGTGTATG
CAGGCATCCTCAGCTACGGGGTGGGCTTCTTCCTGTTCATCCTGGTGGTGGCGGCTGTGACGCTCTGCCG
CCTGCGCAGCCCCCCCAAGAAAGGCCTGGGCTCCCCCACCGTGCACAAGATCTCCCGCTTCCCGCTCAAG
CGACAGGTGTCCCTGGAGTCCAACGCGTCCATGAGCTCCAACACACCACTGGTGCGCATCGCAAGGCTGT
CCTCAGGGGAGGGCCCCACGCTGGCCAATGTCTCCGAGCTCGAGCTGCCTGCCGACCCCAAATGGGAGCT
GTCTCGGGCCCGGCTGACCCTGGGCAAGCCCCTTGGGGAGGGCTGCTTCGGCCAGGTGGTCATGGCGGAG
GCCATCGGCATTGACAAGGACCGGGCCGCCAAGCCTGTCACCGTAGCCGTGAAGATGCTGAAAGACGATG
CCACTGACAAGGACCTGTCGGACCTGGTGTCTGAGATGGAGATGATGAAGATGATCGGGAAACACAAAAA
CATCATCAACCTGCTGGGCGCCTGCACGCAGGGCGGGCCCCTGTACGTGCTGGTGGAGTACGCGGCCAAG
GGTAACCTGCGGGAGTTTCTGCGGGCGCGGCGGCCCCCGGGCCTGGACTACTCCTTCGACACCTGCAAGC
CGCCCGAGGAGCAGCTCACCTTCAAGGACCTGGTGTCCTGTGCCTACCAGGTGGCCCGGGGCATGGAGTA
CTTGGCCTCCCAGAAGTGCATCCACAGGGACCTGGCTGCCCGCAATGTGCTGGTGACCGAGGACAACGTG
ATGAAGATCGCAGACTTCGGGCTGGCCCGGGACGTGCACAACCTCGACTACTACAAGAAGACAACCAACG
GCCGGCTGCCCGTGAAGTGGATGGCGCCTGAGGCCTTGTTTGACCGAGTCTACACTCACCAGAGTGACGT
CTGGTCCTTTGGGGTCCTGCTCTGGGAGATCTTCACGCTGGGGGGCTCCCCGTACCCCGGCATCCCTGTG
GAGGAGCTCTTCAAGCTGCTGAAGGAGGGCCACCGCATGGACAAGCCCGCCAACTGCACACACGACCTGT
ACATGATCATGCGGGAGTGCTGGCATGCCGCGCCCTCCCAGAGGCCCACCTTCAAGCAGCTGGTGGAGGA
CCTGGACCGTGTCCTTACCGTGACGTCCACCGACGAGTACCTGGACCTGTCGGCGCCTTTCGAGCAGTAC
TCCCCGGGTGGCCAGGACACCCCCAGCTCCAGCTCCTCAGGGGACGACTCCGTGTTTGCCCACGACCTGC
TGCCCCCGGCCCCACCCAGCAGTGGGGGCTCGCGGACG
